Addgene plasmid #234025: makeTCR_Hs.TRBV6-2
Purpose: Hs TRBV gene for makeTCR assembly
Depositing lab: Michael Platten. Depositing organization: Deutsches Krebsforschungszentrum (DKFZ). Publication: makeTCR: A Modular Platform for Rapid, Flexible, Scalable, Single-Step T Cell Receptor Synthesis. Hamberger M, Neuhoff M-T, Pietrantonio SV, Boschert T, Maldonado Torres C, Errerd A, Tan CL, Lindner JM, Platten M, Green EW. bioRxiv 2025.04.27.647198 10.1101/2025.04.27.647198.
Backbone
  Vector backbone: pmakeTCR
  Backbone manufacturer: custom
  Backbone size w/o insert (bp): 1710
  Vector type: Synthetic Biology
Growth in bacteria
  Bacterial resistance: Chloramphenicol, 25 μg/mL
  Growth temperature: 37°C
  Growth strain: DH5alpha
  Copy number: High Copy
Gene/Insert
  Gene/Insert name: TRBV6-2 (alt name: ENSG00000260885)
  Species: H. sapiens (human)
  Insert size (bp): 333
  Entrez Gene: TRBV6-2 (a.k.a. TCRBV13S2, TCRBV13S2A1T, TCRBV6S2, TRBV62)
  Promoter: n/a
  Cloning method: Restriction Enzyme; 5′ cloning site CCAT (not destroyed); 3′ cloning site TGTG (not destroyed)
  Sequencing primers: 5′ M13 (-21) Forward; 3′ M13 Reverse
Resource information
  A portion of this plasmid was derived from a plasmid made by: synthetic
Terms and licenses: Academic/Nonprofit Terms; Industry Terms: Not Available to Industry
Depositor comments: Please visit https://doi.org/10.1101/2025.04.27.647198 for bioRxiv preprint.
How to cite: makeTCR_Hs.TRBV6-2 was a gift from Michael Platten (Addgene plasmid # 234025 ; http://n2t.net/addgene:234025 ; RRID:Addgene_234025)
