[The description below was written by a language model from this plasmid's Addgene catalogue record and pLannotate feature annotations shown in this document.]
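Description:
makeTCR_Hs.TRBV6-2 is a small synthetic-biology part plasmid (about 2.0 kb in the sequenced record) that stores a single human T cell receptor beta-chain variable gene segment, TRBV6-2, for use in the makeTCR modular assembly system. The custom pmakeTCR backbone of roughly 1.7 kb is minimal. It carries a high-copy ColE1/pUC-type origin for propagation in E. coli and a chloramphenicol acetyltransferase gene driven by its own cat promoter for chloramphenicol selection. Short bacterial and phage transcription terminators (tonB, T7Te, T3Te) insulate the resistance cassette, the origin and the insert region from read-through. A very short lacZα remnant is also annotated and is probably a leftover of the cloning region rather than a functional screening marker.

The payload is a 333 bp synthetic TRBV6-2 segment with no promoter, so the plasmid is a donor of a coding module rather than an expression construct. The record lists four-base sequences at the 5′ and 3′ cloning sites that are retained. This is consistent with defined overhangs that let the V segment be excised and joined in order with other TCR parts, although the record does not name the enzyme or describe the assembly chemistry. The automated annotation labels the insert as TRBV6-5 rather than TRBV6-2. This probably reflects the close similarity among TRBV6 family members in the reference database, and the catalogue entry identifies the segment as TRBV6-2. M13 forward and reverse primer sites flank the insert for sequence verification. The plasmid is intended as one member of a V-gene library for building full-length T cell receptor constructs.
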