Features (pLannotate 1.2.2; 8 found; start..end, strand, type, name):
     10..339     +  CDS            TRBV6-5: TVB65_HUMAN - Experimental evidence at protein level: Swiss-Prot protein existence level 1. V region of the variable domain of T cell receptor (TR) beta chain that participates in the antigen recognition (PubMed:24600447). Alpha-beta T cell receptors are antigen specific receptors which are essential to the immune response and are present on the cell surface of T lymphocytes. Recognize peptide-major histocompatibility (MH) (pMH) complexes that are displayed by antigen presenting cells (APC), a prerequisite for efficient T cell adaptive immunity against pathogens (PubMed:25493333). Binding of a
    428..459     +  terminator     tonB terminator: bidirectional E. coli tonB-P14 transcription terminator
    460..562     +  promoter       cat promoter: promoter of the E. coli cat gene encoding chloramphenicol acetyltransferase
    563..1219    +  CDS            cat: CAT_ECOLX - Experimental evidence at protein level: Swiss-Prot protein existence level 1. This enzyme is an effector of chloramphenicol resistance in bacteria. From Escherichia coli. This protein is used as a marker in many commonly used cloning vectors, such as pACYC184.
   1246..1273    +  terminator     T7Te terminator: phage T7 early transcription terminator
   1285..1872    -  rep_origin     ori: high-copy-number ColE1/pMB1/pBR322/pUC origin of replication
   1894..1923    -  terminator     T3Te terminator: phage T3 early transcription terminator
   1995..2014    -  CDS            lacZα (fragment): LacZα fragment of β-galactosidase; lacZ fragment
>Addgene plasmid #234025 | makeTCR_Hs.TRBV6-2 | addgene full sequence | sequence record 468338 | Addgene NGS Result
CGTCTCACCATGAGCCTCGGGCTCCTGTGCTGTGGGGCCTTTTCTCTCCTGTGGGCAGGTCCAGTGAATG
CTGGTGTCACTCAGACCCCAAAATTCCGGGTCCTGAAGACAGGACAGAGCATGACACTGCTGTGTGCCCA
GGATATGAACCATGAATACATGTACTGGTATCGACAAGACCCAGGCATGGGTCTGAGGCTGATTCATTAC
TCAGTTGGTGAGGGTACAACTGCCAAAGGAGAGGTCCCTGATGGCTACAATGTCTCCAGATTAAAAAAAC
AGAATTTCCTGCTGGGGTTGGAGTCGGCTGCTCCCTCCCAAACATCTGTGTACTTCTGTGTGAGACGCAG
GGAAGATGGCCGCGAAGAAAACGTCATAGCTGTTTCCTGACTGACCATTTAAATCATACCTGACCTCCAT
AGCAGAAAGTCAAAAGCCTCCGACCGGAGGCTTTTGACTTGATCGGCACGTAAGAGGTTCCAACTTTCAC
CATAATGAAATAAGATCACTACCGGGCGTATTTTTTGAGTTATCGAGATTTTCAGGAGCTAAGGAAGCTA
AAATGGAGAAAAAAATCACTGGATATACCACCGTTGATATATCCCAATGGCATCGTAAAGAACATTTTGA
GGCATTTCAGTCAGTTGCTCAATGTACCTATAACCAGACCGTTCAGCTGGATATTACGGCCTTTTTAAAG
ACCGTAAAGAAAAATAAGCACAAGTTTTATCCGGCCTTTATTCACATTCTTGCCCGCCTGATGAATGCTC
ATCCGGAATTTCGTATGGCAATGAAAGACGGTGAGCTGGTGATATGGGATAGTGTTCACCCTTGTTACAC
CGTTTTCCATGAGCAAACTGAAACGTTTTCATCGCTCTGGAGTGAATACCACGACGATTTCCGGCAGTTT
CTACACATATATTCGCAAGATGTGGCGTGTTACGGTGAAAACCTGGCCTATTTCCCTAAAGGGTTTATTG
AGAATATGTTTTTTGTCTCAGCCAATCCCTGGGTGAGTTTCACCAGTTTTGATTTAAACGTGGCCAATAT
GGACAACTTCTTCGCCCCCGTTTTCACCATGGGCAAATATTATACGCAAGGCGACAAGGTGCTGATGCCG
CTGGCGATTCAGGTTCATCATGCCGTTTGTGATGGCTTCCATGTCGGCAGAATGCTTAATGAATTACAAC
AGTACTGCGATGAGTGGCAGGGCGGGGCGTAATGAGGGCCCAAATGTAATCACCTGGCTCACCTTCGGGT
GGGCCTTTCTGCGTTGCTGGCGTTTTTCCATAGGCTCCGCCCCCCTGACGAGCATCACAAAAATCGATGC
TCAAGTCAGAGGTGGCGAAACCCGACAGGACTATAAAGATACCAGGCGTTTCCCCCTGGAAGCTCCCTCG
TGCGCTCTCCTGTTCCGACCCTGCCGCTTACCGGATACCTGTCCGCCTTTCTCCCTTCGGGAAGCGTGGC
GCTTTCTCATAGCTCACGCTGTAGGTATCTCAGTTCGGTGTAGGTCGTTCGCTCCAAGCTGGGCTGTGTG
CACGAACCCCCCGTTCAGCCCGACCGCTGCGCCTTATCCGGTAACTATCGTCTTGAGTCCAACCCGGTAA
GACACGACTTATCGCCACTGGCAGCAGCCACTGGTAACAGGATTAGCAGAGCGAGGTATGTAGGCGGTGC
TACAGAGTTCTTGAAGTGGTGGCCTAACTACGGCTACACTAGAAGAACAGTATTTGGTATCTGCGCTCTG
CTGAAGCCAGTTACCTCGGAAAAAGAGTTGGTAGCTCTTGATCCGGCAAACAAACCACCGCTGGTAGCGG
TGGTTTTTTTGTTTGCAAGCAGCAGATTACGCGCAGAAAAAAAGGATCTCAAGAAGATCCTTTGATTTTC
TACCGAAGAAAGGCCCACCCGTGAAGGTGAGCCAGTGAGTTGATTGCAGTCCAGTTACGCTGGAGTCTGA
GGCTCGTCCTGAATGATATCAAGCTTGAATTCGTTTGTAAAACGACGGCCAGTGCTAACCGTATCGCATT
GGCCATACCTACA
